Addgene plasmid #46329: Cterminal HA Mios pRK5
Depositing lab: David Sabatini. Depositing organization: Whitehead Institute for Biomedical Research. Publication: A Tumor suppressor complex with GAP activity for the Rag GTPases that signal amino acid sufficiency to mTORC1. Bar-Peled L, Chantranupong L, Cherniack AD, Chen WW, Ottina KA, Grabiner BC, Spear ED, Carter SL, Meyerson M, Sabatini DM. Science. 2013 May 31;340(6136):1100-6. doi: 10.1126/science.1232044. PubMed 23723238.
Backbone
  Vector backbone: pRK5
  Vector type: Mammalian Expression
Growth in bacteria
  Bacterial resistance: Ampicillin, 100 μg/mL
  Growth temperature: 37°C
  Growth strain: DH5alpha
  Copy number: Unknown
Gene/Insert
  Gene/Insert name: Mios
  Species: H. sapiens (human)
  Insert size (bp): 2629
  Entrez Gene: MIOS (a.k.a. MIO, Sea4, Yulink)
  Tag / fusion protein: HA (C terminal on backbone)
  Cloning method: Restriction Enzyme; 5′ cloning site SalI (not destroyed); 3′ cloning site NotI (not destroyed)
  Sequencing primers: 5′ SP6; 3′ SV40pA-R
Terms and licenses: Academic/Nonprofit Terms; Industry Terms: Not Available to Industry
How to cite: Cterminal HA Mios pRK5 was a gift from David Sabatini (Addgene plasmid # 46329 ; http://n2t.net/addgene:46329 ; RRID:Addgene_46329)
