[The description below was written by a language model from this plasmid's Addgene catalogue record.]
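Description:
Cterminal HA Mios pRK5 is a mammalian expression plasmid built on the pRK5 backbone that carries the human MIOS coding sequence (also known as MIO, Sea4 or Yulink) as an insert of about 2.6 kb. The gene was placed between SalI and NotI sites, both of which remain intact, so the insert can be excised or exchanged. An HA epitope tag supplied by the backbone is fused to the C terminus of the protein, allowing detection or immunoprecipitation of Mios with anti-HA antibodies without a protein-specific reagent. The plasmid is propagated in E. coli under ampicillin selection; the record lists copy number as unknown and does not name the origin of replication.

The record does not explicitly state the promoter or provide a feature map. pRK5 vectors are generally known as CMV promoter-driven transient expression vectors, and the listed sequencing primers (SP6 upstream of the insert and a reverse primer in an SV40 polyadenylation signal downstream) suggest an SP6 promoter site 5′ of the cloning site and an SV40 polyA 3′ of it, but these elements are inferred rather than annotated. No mammalian selection marker is recorded, which fits use in transient transfection.

The associated publication concerns a tumor suppressor complex with GAP activity toward the Rag GTPases, which signal amino acid sufficiency to mTORC1. In that context, the construct is suited to expressing tagged Mios in cultured mammalian cells to study its protein interactions and its role in amino acid sensing upstream of mTORC1.
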