>Addgene plasmid #46329 | Cterminal HA Mios pRK5 | depositor partial sequence | sequence record 65300 | Cterminal HA Mios pRK5 sequence 2628 bps
ATGAGCGGTACCAAACCTGATATTTTATGGGCACCACACCATGTTGATAGATTTGTTGTGTGTGACTCAG
AACTAAGTCTTTATCATGTGGAATCTACTGTGAATTCAGAACTCAAAGCTGGATCTTTACGTTTATCTGA
AGACTCTGCAGCTACATTACTGTCAATAAATTCAGATACACCCTATATGAAATGTGTTGCCTGGTATCTT
AATTATGATCCTGAATGTCTGCTGGCAGTTGGACAAGCAAATGGTCGAGTTGTACTTACAAGCCTTGGTC
AAGATCATAACTCAAAGTTCAAAGATTTGATAGGAAAAGAGTTTGTTCCAAAACATGCACGACAATGTAA
TACCCTTGCCTGGAATCCACTGGATAGTAACTGGCTAGCTGCTGGTTTAGATAAGCACAGAGCTGACTTT
TCAGTGCTAATATGGGATATCTGCAGCAAATATACTCCTGATATAGTTCCCATGGAAAAAGTGAAACTTT
CAGCAGGTGAAACTGAAACAACATTATTAGTAACAAAACCACTTTATGAGTTAGGACAGAATGATGCTTG
TCTGTCTCTTTGTTGGCTTCCACGAGACCAGAAACTTCTCCTTGCTGGTATGCATCGTAACCTAGCTATA
TTTGATCTTCGGAATACAAGCCAAAAGATGTTCGTAAATACAAAAGCTGTTCAGGGTGTGACGGTAGACC
CATATTTCCACGATCGTGTTGCTTCCTTCTATGAAGGTCAGGTTGCAATATGGGATCTTAGAAAATTTGA
GAAGCCAGTTTTGACATTGACTGAGCAACCAAAACCCTTAACAAAAGTAGCATGGTGTCCCACTAGGACT
GGTCTACTTGCCACTTTAACAAGGGATAGTAATATTATTAGATTGTATGATATGCAGCATACACCCACTC
CCATTGGGGATGAAACTGAACCCACAATAATTGAAAGAAGTGTGCAACCTTGTGACAATTACATTGCTTC
CTTTGCGTGGCATCCAACAAGTCAAAATCGAATGATAGTTGTAACTCCCAACCGAACAATGTCAGACTTC
ACTGTTTTTGAAAGGATATCTCTTGCCTGGAGCCCAATTACATCTTTAATGTGGGCTTGTGGTCGTCATT
TATATGAATGTACGGAAGAAGAAAATGATAATTCTTTAGAAAAAGATATAGCAACGAAGATGCGTCTTCG
GGCTTTATCAAGGTATGGACTTGATACAGAGCAGGTGTGGAGGAACCACATTTTAGCTGGAAATGAAGAT
CCACAGCTCAAGTCACTCTGGTATACTCTGCACTTTATGAAGCAATACACAGAAGATATGGATCAGAAAT
CTCCAGGCAACAAAGGATCATTGGTTTATGCAGGAATTAAATCAATTGTAAAGTCATCGTTGGGAATGGT
GGAAAGCAGCAGACATAATTGGAGTGGGTTGGATAAGCAAAGTGATATTCAAAATTTAAATGAAGAGAGA
ATCTTAGCTTTACAGCTTTGTGGGTGGATAAAGAAAGGAACGGATGTAGACGTGGGGCCATTTTTGAACT
CCCTTGTACAAGAAGGGGAATGGGAAAGAGCTGCTGCTGTGGCATTGTTCAACTTGGATATTCGCCGAGC
AATCCAAATCCTGAATGAAGGGGCATCTTCTGAAAAAGGAGATCTGAATCTCAATGTGGTAGCAATGGCT
TTATCGGGTTATACGGATGAGAAGAACTCCCTTTGGAGAGAAATGTGTAGCACACTGCGATTACAGCTAA
ATAACCCGTATTTGTGTGTCATGTTTGCATTTCTGACAAGTGAAACAGGATCTTACGATGGAGTTTTGTA
TGAAAACAAAGTTGCAGTACGTGACAGAGTGGCATTTGCTTGTAAATTCCTTAGTGATACTCAGTTAAAT
AGATACATCGAAAAGTTGACCAATGAAATGAAAGAGGCTGGAAATTTGGAAGGAATTTTGCTTACAGGCC
TTACTAAAGATGGAGTGGACTTAATGGAGAGTTATGTTGATAGAACTGGAGATGTTCAAACAGCAAGTTA
CTGTATGTTACAGGGTTCACCTTTAGATGTTCTTAAAGATGAAAGGGTTCAGTACTGGATTGAGAATTAT
AGAAATTTATTAGATGCCTGGAGGTTTTGGCATAAACGAGCTGAATTTGATATTCACAGGAGTAAGTTGG
ATCCCAGTTCCAAGCCTTTAGCACAAGTTTTTGTGAGTTGCAATTTCTGTGGCAAGTCAATCTCCTACAG
CTGTTCAGCTGTGCCTCATCAGGGCAGAGGTTTTAGTCAGTATGGTGTGAGTGGCTCACCAACGAAATCT
AAAGTCACAAGTTGTCCTGGCTGTCGAAAACCACTTCCTCGATGTGCGCTTTGTCTCATTAATATGGGAA
CACCAGTTTCTAGCTGTCCTGGAGGAACCAAATCAGATGAAAAAGTGGACTTGAGCAAGGACAAAAAATT
AGCCCAATTTAACAACTGGTTTACATGGTGTCATAATTGCAGGCACGGTGGACATGCTGGACATATGCTT
AGTTGGTTCAGGGACCATGCAGAGTGCCCTGTGTCGGCATGCACGTGTAAATGTATGCAGTTGGATACAA
CAGGGAATCTGGTACCTGCAGAGACTGTCCAGCCATAA
