>Addgene plasmid #46329 | Cterminal HA Mios pRK5 | addgene partial sequence | sequence record 66215 | SV40pA-R 5'-GAAATTTGTGATGCTATTGC-3'
TTATAAGCTGCAATAAACAAGTTGGGCCATGGCGGCCAAGCTGGGGATCCTTATCATGCGTAGTCAGGCA
CATCATAGGGGTAACCTCCACCTCCTGCGGCCGCTGGCTGGACAGTCTCTGCAGGTACCAGATTCCCCGT
TGTATCCAACTGCATACATTTACACGTGCATGCAGACACAGGGCACTCTGCATGGTCCCTGAACCAACTA
AGCATATGTCCAGCATGTCCACCGTGCCTGCAATTATGACACCATGTAAACCAGTTGTTAAATTGGGCTA
ATTTTTTGTCCTTGCTCAAGTCCACTTTTTCATCTGATTTGGTTCCTCCAGGACAGCTAGAAACTGGTGT
TCCCATATTAATGAGACAAAGCGCACATCGAGGAAGTGGTTTTCGACAGCCAGGACAACTTGTGACTTTA
GATTTCGTTGGTGAGCCACTCACACCATACTGACTAAAACCTCTGCCCTGATGAGGCACAGCTGAACAGC
TGTAGGAGATTGACTTGCCACAGAAATTGCAACTCACAAAAACTTGTGCTAAAGGCTTGGAACTGGGATC
CAACTTACTCCTGTGAATATCAAATTCAGCTCGTTTATGCCAAAACCTCCAGGCATCTAATAAATTTCTA
TAATTCTCAATCCAGTACTGAACCCTTTCATCTTTAAGAACATCTAAAGGTGAACCCTGTAACATACAGT
AACTTGCTGTTTGAACATCTCCAGTTCTATCAACATAACTCTCCATTAAGTCCACTCCATCTTTAGTAAG
GCCTGTAAGCAAAATTCCTTCCAAATTTCCAGCCTCTTTCATTTCATTGGTCAACTTTTCGATGTATCTA
TTTAACTGAGTATCACTAAGGAATTTACAAGCAAATGCCACTCTGTCACGTACTGCAACTTTGTTT
